>Addgene plasmid #91333 | pHH0103_MACC1-1/1 | addgene full sequence | sequence record 191820 | Addgene NGS Result
ATAAAAATAGGCGTATCACGAGGCCCTTTCGTCTTCAAGAATTCCCGACACCATCGAATGGTGCAAAACC
TTTCGCGGTATGGCATGATAGCGCCCGGAAGAGAGTCAATTCAGGGTGGTGAATGTGAAACCAGTAACGT
TATACGATGTCGCAGAGTATGCCGGTGTCTCTTATCAGACCGTTTCCCGCGTGGTGAACCAGGCCAGCCA
CGTTTCTGCGAAAACGCGGGAAAAAGTGGAAGCGGCGATGGCGGAGCTGAATTACATTCCCAACCGCGTG
GCACAACAACTGGCGGGCAAACAGTCGTTGCTGATTGGCGTTGCCACCTCCAGTCTGGCCCTGCACGCGC
CGTCGCAAATTGTCGCGGCGATTAAATCTCGCGCCGATCAACTGGGTGCCAGCGTGGTGGTGTCGATGGT
AGAACGAAGCGGCGTCGAAGCCTGTAAAGCGGCGGTGCACAATCTTCTCGCGCAACGCGTCAGTGGGCTG
ATCATTAACTATCCGCTGGATGACCAGGATGCCATTGCTGTGGAAGCTGCCTGCACTAATGTTCCGGCGT
TATTTCTTGATGTCTCTGACCAGACACCCATCAACAGTATTATTTTCTCCCATGAAGACGGTACGCGACT
GGGCGTGGAGCATCTGGTCGCATTGGGTCACCAGCAAATCGCGCTGTTAGCGGGCCCATTAAGTTCTGTC
TCGGCGCGTCTGCGTCTGGCTGGCTGGCATAAATATCTCACTCGCAATCAAATTCAGCCGATAGCGGAAC
GGGAAGGCGACTGGAGTGCCATGTCCGGTTTTCAACAAACCATGCAAATGCTGAATGAGGGCATCGTTCC
CACTGCGATGCTGGTTGCCAACGATCAGATGGCGCTGGGCGCAATGCGCGCCATTACCGAGTCCGGGCTG
CGCGTTGGTGCGGATATCTCGGTAGTGGGATACGACGATACCGAAGACAGCTCATGTTATATCCCGCCGT
TAACCACCATCAAACAGGATTTTCGCCTGCTGGGGCAAACCAGCGTGGACCGCTTGCTGCAACTCTCTCA
GGGCCAGGCGGTGAAGGGCAATCAGCTGTTGCCCGTCTCACTGGTGAAAAGAAAAACCACCCTGGCGCCC
AATACGCAAACCGCCTCTCCCCGCGCGTTGGCCGATTCATTAATGCAGCTGGCACGACAGGTTTCCCGAC
TGGAAAGCGGGCAGTGAGCGCAACGCAATTAATGTAAGTTAGCTCACTCATTAGGCACAATTCTCATGTT
TGACAGCTTATCATCGACTGCACGGTGCACCAATGCTTCTGGCGTCAGGCAGCCATCGGAAGCTGTGGTA
TGGCTGTGCAGGTCGTAAATCACTGCATAATTCGTGTCGCTCAAGGCGCACTCCCGTTCTGGATAATGTT
TTTTGCGCCGACATCATAACGGTTCTGGCAAATATTCTGAAATGAGCTGTTGACAATTAATCATCGGCTC
GTATAATGTGTGGAATTGTGAGCGGATAACAATTTCACACAGGAAACAGCCAGTCCGTTTAGGTGTTTTC
ACGAGCACTTCACCAACAAGGACCATAGATTATGAAAATCGAAGAACACCATCACCATCACCATTCCAGC
GGTAAGCTTATGTCCCCTATACTAGGTTATTGGAAAATTAAGGGCCTTGTGCAACCCACTCGACTTCTTT
TGGAATATCTTGAAGAAAAATATGAAGAGCATTTGTATGAGCGCGATGAAGGTGATAAATGGCGAAACAA
AAAGTTTGAATTGGGTTTGGAGTTTCCCAATCTTCCTTATTATATTGATGGTGATGTTAAATTAACACAG
TCTATGGCCATCATACGTTATATAGCTGACAAGCACAACATGTTGGGTGGTTGTCCAAAAGAGCGTGCAG
AGATTTCAATGCTTGAAGGAGCGGTTTTGGATATTAGATACGGTGTTTCGAGAATTGCATATAGTAAAGA
CTTTGAAACTCTCAAAGTTGATTTTCTTAGCAAGCTACCTGAAATGCTGAAAATGTTCGAAGATCGTTTA
TGTCATAAAACATATTTAAATGGTGATCATGTAACCCATCCTGACTTCATGTTGTATGACGCTCTTGATG
TTGTTTTATACATGGACCCAATGTGCCTGGATGCGTTCCCAAAATTAGTTTGTTTTAAAAAACGTATTGA
AGCTATCCCACAAATTGATAAGTACTTGAAATCCAGCAAGTATATAGCATGGCCTTTGCAGGGCTGGCAA
GCCACGTTTGGTGGTGGCGACCATCCTCCAAAATCGGATCTGGAAGTTCTGTTCCAGGGGCCCCTGTCCA
GCGGTCTGGTTCCGCGTGGTTCCGGTACCGCGGCCCAGCCGGCCATGGCCCAGGGCGCGCTGAACTATGG
TGTCACCCTGAAAGCAGTTCTGCGTCAGTCCAAAATCGATTACTTTCTGGAATACTTCAAAGGTGATACC
ATTGCACTGCTGGGTGAAGGTAAAGTCAAAGCCATTGGTCAATCCAAAGTTAAAGAATGGTACGTCGGTG
TTCTGCGTGGTAAAATTGGTCTGGTTCATTGCAAAAACGTTAAAGTCATTTCCGCGGCCGCATA
[142 nt withheld, positions 2585-2726]
C
[98 nt withheld, positions 2728-2825]
AGTTTGTACTGGTGACGAAACTCAGTGTCTAGCTAGAGTGGC
[149 nt withheld, positions 2868-3016]
T
[41 nt withheld, positions 3018-3058]
T
[62 nt withheld, positions 3060-3121]
A
[35 nt withheld, positions 3123-3157]
CCTCCCTCAATCGGTTGAATGTCGCCCTTTTGTCTTTGGCGCTGGTAAACCATATGAA
[86 nt withheld, positions 3216-3301]
T
[54 nt withheld, positions 3303-3356]
CTAGCGCCGCCCTATACCTTGTCTGCCTCCCCGCGTTGCGTCGCGGTGCATGGAGCCGGGCCACCTCGAC
CTGAATGGAAGCCGGCGGCACCTCGCTAACGGATTCACCACTCCAAGAATTGGAGCCAATCAATTCTTGC
GGAGAACTGTGAATGCGCAAACCAACCCTTGGCAGAACATATCCATCGCGTCCGCCATCTCCAGCAGCCG
CACGCGGCGCATCTCGGGCAGCGTTGGGTCCTGGCCACGGGTGCGCATGATCGTGCTCCTGTCGTTGAGG
ACCCGGCTAGGCTGGCGGGGTTGCCTTACTGGTTAGCAGAATGAATCACCGATACGCGAGCGAACGTGAA
GCGACTGCTGCTGCAAAACGTCTGCGACCTGAGCAACAACATGAATGGTCTTCGGTTTCCGTGTTTCGTA
AAGTCTGGAAACGCGGAAGTCAGCGCCCTGCACCATTATGTTCCGGATCTGCATCGCAGGATGCTGCTGG
CTACCCTGTGGAACACCTACATCTGTATTAACGAAGCGCTGGCATTGACCCTGAGTGATTTTTCTCTGGT
CCCGCCGCATCCATACCGCCAGTTGTTTACCCTCACAACGTTCCAGTAACCGGGCATGTTCATCATCAGT
AACCCGTATCGTGAGCATCCTCTCTCGTTTCATCGGTATCATTACCCCCATGAACAGAAATCCCCCTTAC
ACGGAGGCATCAGTGACCAAACAGGAAAAAACCGCCCTTAACATGGCCCGCTTTATCAGAAGCCAGACAT
TAACGCTTCTGGAGAAACTCAACGAGCTGGACGCGGATGAACAGGCAGACATCTGTGAATCGCTTCACGA
CCACGCTGATGAGCTTTACCGCAGGATCCGCGAAATTGTAAGCGTTAATATTTTGTTAAAATTCGCGTTA
AATTTTTGTTAAATCAGCTCATTTTTTAACCAATAGGCCGAAATCGGCAAAATCCCTTATAAATCAAAAG
AATAGACCGAGATAGGGT
[37 nt withheld, positions 4355-4391]
AAAGAACGTGGACTCCAACGTCAAAGG
[49 nt withheld, positions 4419-4467]
T
[91 nt withheld, positions 4469-4559]
G
[124 nt withheld, positions 4561-4684]
CGCGGATCCTGCCTCGCGCGTTTCGGTGATGACGGTGAAAACCTCTGACACATGCAGCTCCCGGAGACGG
TCACAGCTTGTCTGTAAGCGGATGCCGGGAGCAGACAAGCCCGTCAGGGCGCGTCAGCGGGTGTTGGCGG
GTGTCGGGGCGCAGCCATGACCCAGTCACGTAGCGATAGCGGAGTGTATACTGGCTTAACTATGCGGCAT
CAGAGCAGATTGTACTGAGAGTGCACCATATGCGGTGTGAAATACCGCACAGATGCGTAAGGAGAAAATA
CCGCATCAGGCGCTCTTCCGCTTCCTCGCTCACTGACTCGCTGCGCTCGGTCGTTCGGCTGCGGCGAGCG
GTATCAGCTCACTCAAAGGCGGTAATACGGTTATCCACAGAATCAGGGGATAACGCAGGAAAGAACATGT
GAGCAAAAGGCCAGCAAAAGGCCAGGAACCGTAAAAAGGCCGCGTTGCTGGCGTTTTTCCATAGGCTCCG
CCCCCCTGACGAGCATCACAAAAATCGACGCTCAAGTCAGAGGTGGCGAAACCCGACAGGACTATAAAGA
TACCAGGGTTTCCCCCTGGAAGCTCCCTCGTGCGCTCTCCTGTTCCGACCCTGCCGCTTACCGGATACCT
GTCCGCCTTTCTCCCTTCGGGAAGCGTGGCGCTTTCTCATAGCTCACGCTGTAGGTATCTCAGTTCGGTG
TAGGTCGTTCGCTCCAAGCTGGGCTGTGTGCACGAACCCCCCGTTCAGCCCGACCGCTGCGCCTTATCCG
GTAACTATCGTCTTGAGTCCAACCCGGTAAGACACGACTTATCGCCACTGGCAGCAGCCACTGGTAACAG
GATTAGCAGAGCGAGGTATGTAGGCGGTGCTACAGAGTTCTTGAAGTGGTGGCCTAACTACGGCTACACT
AGAAGGACAGTATTTGGTATCTGCGCTCTGCTGAAGCCAGTTACCTTCGGAAAAAGAGTTGGTAGCTCTT
GATCCGGCAAACAAACCACCGCTGGTAGCGGTGGTTTTTTTGTTTGCAAGCAGCAGATTACGCGCAGAAA
AAAAGGATCTCAAGAAGATCCTTTGATCTTTTCTACGGGGTCTGACGCTCAGTGGAACGAAAACTCACGT
TAAGGGATTTTGGTCATGAGATTATCAAAAAGGATCTTCACCTAGATCCTTTTAAATTAAAAATGAAGTT
TTAAATCAATCTAAAGTATATATGAGTAAACTTGGTCTGACAGTTACCAATGCTTAATCAGTGAGGCACC
TATCTCAGCGATCTGTCTATTTCGTTCATCCATAGTTGCCTGACTCCCCGTCGTGTAGATAACTACGATA
CGGGAGGGCTTACCATCTGGCCCCAGTGCTGCAATGATACCGCGAGACCCACGCTCACCGGCTCCAGATT
TATCAGCAATAAACCAGCCAGCCGGAAGGGCCGAGCGCAGAAGTGGTCCTGCAACTTTATCCGCCTCCAT
CCAGTCTATTAATTGTTGCCGGGAAGCTAGAGTAAGTAGTTCGCCAGTTAATAGTTTGCGCAACGTTGTT
GCCATTGCTGCAGGCATCGTGGTGTCACGCTCGTCGTTTGGTATGGCTTCATTCAGCTCCGGTTCCCAAC
GATCAAGGCGAGTTACATGATCCCCCATATTGTGCAAAAAAGCGGTTAGCTCCTTCGGTCCTCCGATCGT
TGTCAGAAGTAAGTTGGCCGCAGTGTTATCACTCATGGTTATGGCAGCACTGCATAATTCTCTTACTGTC
ATGCCATCCGTAAGATGCTTTTCTGTGACTGGTGAGTACTCAACCAAGTCATTCTGAGAATAGTGTATGC
GGCGACCGAGTTGCTCTTGCCCGGCGTCAACACGGGATAATACCGCGCCACATAGCAGAACTTTAAAAGT
GCTCATCATTGGAAAACGTTCTTCGGGGCGAAAACTCTCAAGGATCTTACCGCTGTTGAGATCCAGTTCG
ATGTAACCCACTCGTGCACCCAACTGATCTTCAGCATCTTTTACTTTCACCAGCGTTTCTGGGTGAGCAA
AAACAGGAAGGCAAAATGCCGCAAAAAAGGGAATAAGGGCGACACGGAAATGTTGAATACTCATACTCTT
CCTTTTTCAATATTATTGAAGCATTTATCAGGGTTATTGTCTCATGAGCGGATACATATTTGAATGTATT
TAGAAAAATAAACAAATAGGGGTTCCGCGCACATTTCCCCGAAAAGTGCCACCTGACGTCTAAGAAACCA
TTATTATCATGACATTAACCT
Features (pLannotate 1.2.2; 21 found; start..end, strand, type, name):
     47..124     +  promoter       lacIq promoter: lacI (mutant); In the lacIq allele, a single base change in the promoter boosts expression of the lacI gene about 10-fold.
    125..1207    +  CDS            lacI: lac repressor; lacI; The lac repressor binds to the lac operator to inhibit transcription in E. coli. This inhibition can be relieved by adding lactose or isopropyl-β-D-thiogalactopyranoside (IPTG).
   1220..1241    +  protein_bind   CAP binding site: CAP binding activates transcription in the presence of cAMP. E. coli catabolite activator protein
   1260..1277    +  promoter       tet promoter (fragment): E. coli promoter for tetracycline efflux protein gene
   1450..1478    +  promoter       tac promoter: strong E. coli promoter; hybrid between the trp and lac UV5 promoters
   1486..1502    +  protein_bind   lac operator: The lac repressor binds to the lac operator to inhibit transcription in E. coli. This inhibition can be relieved by adding lactose or isopropyl-β-D-thiogalactopyranoside (IPTG). lac repressor encoded by lacI
   1587..1604    +  CDS            6xHis: 6xHis affinity tag
   1620..2273    +  CDS            GST26_SCHJA: Experimental evidence at protein level: Swiss-Prot protein existence level 1. GST isoenzymes appear to play a central role in the parasite detoxification system. Other functions are also suspected including a role in increasing the solubility of haematin in the parasite gut. From Schistosoma japonicum (Blood fluke).
   2373..2573    +  CDS            MACC1 (fragment): MACC1_HUMAN - Experimental evidence at protein level: Swiss-Prot protein existence level 1. Acts as a transcription activator for MET and as a key regulator of HGF-MET signaling. Promotes cell motility, proliferation and hepatocyte growth factor (HGF)-dependent scattering in vitro and tumor growth and metastasis in vivo. From Homo sapiens (Human).
   2589..2636    +  terminator     fd terminator (sequence withheld): central terminator from bacteriophage fd (Otsuka and Kunisawa, 1982)
   2641..2853    +  CDS            M13 gene III (fragment) (sequence partly withheld): pIII; III; minor coat protein
   2868..3338    +  CDS            M13 gene III (fragment) (sequence partly withheld): pIII; III; minor coat protein
   3360..3430    +  CDS            TcR (fragment): tetracycline efflux protein; tet; confers resistance to tetracycline
   3672..4052    -  CDS            YPB1_ECOLX: Protein predicted: Swiss-Prot protein existence level 4. From Escherichia coli.
   4069..4220    +  CDS            rop (fragment): Rop protein, which maintains plasmids at low copy number; rop
   4256..4684    -  rep_origin     f1 ori (sequence partly withheld): f1 bacteriophage origin of replication; arrow indicates direction of (+) strand synthesis
   4693..4732    +  CDS            rop (fragment): Rop protein, which maintains plasmids at low copy number; rop
   4834..4974    +  misc_feature   bom: basis of mobility region from pBR322
   5160..5747    -  rep_origin     ori: high-copy-number ColE1/pMB1/pBR322/pUC origin of replication
   5921..6778    -  CDS            bla: BLAT_ECOLX - Experimental evidence at protein level: Swiss-Prot protein existence level 1. TEM-type are the most prevalent beta-lactamases in enterobacteria; they hydrolyze the beta-lactam bond in susceptible beta-lactam antibiotics, thus conferring resistance to penicillins and cephalosporins. TEM-3 and TEM-4 are capable of hydrolyzing cefotaxime and ceftazidime. TEM-5 is capable of hydrolyzing ceftazidime. TEM-6 is capable of hydrolyzing ceftazidime and aztreonam. TEM-8/CAZ-2, TEM- 16/CAZ-7 and TEM-24/CAZ-6 are markedly active against ceftazidime. IRT- 4 shows resistance to beta-lactamase in
   6779..6883    -  promoter       AmpR promoter: bla
