[The description below was written by a language model from this plasmid's Addgene catalogue record and pLannotate feature annotations shown in this document.]
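Description:
pHH0103_MACC1-1/1 is a 6,945 nt bacterial expression plasmid built on the pHH0103 backbone for producing and purifying the SH3 domain of human MACC1 in E. coli. It is propagated through a ColE1/pMB1-type origin with the pBR322 bom region and is selected with ampicillin via the TEM beta-lactamase gene (bla) and its native promoter. The catalogue lists it as low copy. The rop gene appears only as two fragments flanking an f1 phage origin, which suggests that the f1 ori was inserted into rop. The f1 origin would allow single-stranded DNA production with helper phage.

The expression cassette is driven by the strong hybrid tac promoter followed by a lac operator. The plasmid carries its own lacI gene under the lacIq promoter, so transcription is repressed until it is induced with IPTG. The reading frame begins with a 6xHis tag and continues into Schistosoma japonicum glutathione S-transferase, then a fragment of human MACC1. The insert is recorded as 254 bp cloned between SfiI and NotI sites, and about 200 bp of it is annotated as MACC1 coding sequence. The product is therefore expected to be a His-GST-SH3 domain fusion that can be purified through either affinity handle.

An fd phage terminator lies just downstream of the insert. Beyond it are fragments of M13 gene III, along with remnants of the tetracycline resistance gene and its promoter. These look like leftovers from a phagemid or pBR322-derived ancestor rather than functional parts of the fusion, although the record does not comment on this. The construct belongs to a set made for a family-wide analysis of human SH3 domain binding specificities.
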