Addgene plasmid #91333: pHH0103_MACC1-1/1
Purpose: Protein expression and purification of human SH3 domain construct MACC1-1/1
Depositing lab: Sachdev Sidhu. Depositing organization: University of Toronto. Publication: Comprehensive Analysis of the Human SH3 Domain Family Reveals a Wide Variety of Non-canonical Specificities. Teyra J, Huang H, Jain S, Guan X, Dong A, Liu Y, Tempel W, Min J, Tong Y, Kim PM, Bader GD, Sidhu SS. Structure. 2017 Oct 3;25(10):1598-1610.e3. doi: 10.1016/j.str.2017.07.017. Epub 2017 Sep 7. PubMed 28890361.
Backbone
  Vector backbone: pHH0103
  Vector type: Bacterial Expression
Growth in bacteria
  Bacterial resistance: Ampicillin, 100 μg/mL
  Growth temperature: 37°C
  Growth strain: DH5alpha
  Copy number: Low Copy
Gene/Insert
  Gene/Insert name: MACC1-1/1
  Species: H. sapiens (human)
  Insert size (bp): 254
  Entrez Gene: MACC1 (a.k.a. 7A5, SH3BP4L)
  Cloning method: Restriction Enzyme; 5′ cloning site Sfi1 (unknown if destroyed); 3′ cloning site Not1 (unknown if destroyed)
Terms and licenses: Academic/Nonprofit Terms; Industry Terms: Not Available to Industry
How to cite: pHH0103_MACC1-1/1 was a gift from Sachdev Sidhu (Addgene plasmid # 91333 ; http://n2t.net/addgene:91333 ; RRID:Addgene_91333)
