>Addgene plasmid #91333 | pHH0103_MACC1-1/1 | depositor partial sequence | sequence record 175821 | insert sequence
GGTACCGAATTCGGATCCGCGCGCTGAACTATGGTGTCACCCTGAAAGCAGTTCTGCGTCAGTCCAAAAT
CGATTACTTTCTGGAATACTTCAAAGGTGATACCATTGCACTGCTGGGTGAAGGTAAAGTCAAAGCCATT
GGTCAATCCAAAGTTAAAGAATGGTACGTCGGTGTTCTGCGTGGTAAAATTGGTCTGGTTCATTGCAAAA
ACGTTAAAGTCATTTCCGCGGCCGCTAGCTAAGTCGACGAGCTC
